Addgene plasmid #110815: px330 Gatad2a sgRNA (for flox targeting)
Purpose: Used with pNTK Gatad2a flox allele targeting construct in mouse cells
Depositing lab: Jacob Hanna. Depositing organization: Weizmann Institute of Science. Publication: Neutralizing Gatad2a-Chd4-Mbd3/NuRD Complex Facilitates Deterministic Induction of Naive Pluripotency. Mor N, Rais Y, Sheban D, Peles S, Aguilera-Castrejon A, Zviran A, Elinger D, Viukov S, Geula S, Krupalnik V, Zerbib M, Chomsky E, Lasman L, Shani T, Bayerl J, Gafni O, Hanna S, Buenrostro JD, Hagai T, Masika H, Vainorius G, Bergman Y, Greenleaf WJ, Esteban MA, Elling U, Levin Y, Massarwa R, Merbl Y, Novershtern N, Hanna JH. Cell Stem Cell. 2018 Sep 6;23(3):412-425.e10. doi: 10.1016/j.stem.2018.07.004. Epub 2018 Aug 16. PubMed 30122475.
Backbone
  Vector backbone: px330
  Backbone manufacturer: Feng Zhang
  Backbone size w/o insert (bp): 8500
  Total vector size (bp): 8520
  Vector type: Mammalian Expression
Growth in bacteria
  Bacterial resistance: Ampicillin, 100 μg/mL
  Growth temperature: 37°C
  Growth strain: DH5alpha
  Copy number: High Copy
Gene/Insert
  Gene/Insert name: mGataD2a (alt name: p66a)
  gRNA/shRNA sequence: gatacccatggtgcccacgg
  Species: M. musculus (mouse)
  Insert size (bp): 20
  Entrez Gene: Gatad2a (a.k.a. 1110066C11Rik)
  Cloning method: Restriction Enzyme; 5′ cloning site BbsI (destroyed during cloning); 3′ cloning site BbsI (destroyed during cloning)
  Sequencing primers: 5′ TGGCCTTTTGCTCACATGTG
Terms and licenses: Academic/Nonprofit Terms; Industry Terms: Not Available to Industry
How to cite: px330 Gatad2a sgRNA (for flox targeting) was a gift from Jacob Hanna (Addgene plasmid # 110815 ; http://n2t.net/addgene:110815 ; RRID:Addgene_110815)
