[The description below was written by a language model from this plasmid's Addgene catalogue record and pLannotate feature annotations shown in this document.]
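Description:
px330 Gatad2a sgRNA (for flox targeting) is an all-in-one CRISPR/Cas9 mammalian expression plasmid built on the px330 backbone, about 8.5 kb in total. It is propagated in E. coli as a high-copy plasmid through a ColE1/pUC-type origin and selected with ampicillin via the β-lactamase (AmpR) gene. An f1 phage origin is also present. So are short remnants of pBR322 bom and rop sequences and a single AAV2 inverted terminal repeat. One ITR alone is a backbone leftover and does not make a packageable AAV genome.

The plasmid carries two expression units. In the first, a human U6 RNA polymerase III promoter drives a single guide RNA. This consists of a 20-nt spacer against mouse Gatad2a (also called p66a, a NuRD complex subunit) fused to the Streptococcus pyogenes gRNA scaffold. The spacer was inserted as an oligonucleotide duplex between the BbsI sites, which were destroyed in cloning. In the second unit, a hybrid promoter made of the CMV enhancer, a chicken β-actin promoter and a hybrid intron expresses S. pyogenes Cas9. The annotation tool splits the Cas9 coding sequence into adjacent N- and C-terminal portions, but it is one continuous reading frame. It ends in a nucleoplasmin nuclear localization signal and is followed by a bGH polyadenylation signal. The plasmid has no mammalian selection marker or reporter.

According to the record, the plasmid is used in mouse cells together with a separate pNTK Gatad2a flox-allele targeting construct. Cas9 cleavage at the guide's target site would be expected to stimulate homology-directed integration of that donor, producing a conditional (floxed) Gatad2a allele.
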