Features (pLannotate 1.2.2; 18 found; start..end, strand, type, name):
      1..241     +  promoter       U6 promoter: RNA polymerase III promoter for human U6 snRNA
    271..346     +  misc_RNA       gRNA scaffold: guide RNA scaffold for the Streptococcus pyogenes CRISPR/Cas9 system
    353..396     +  misc_RNA       gRNA scaffold (fragment): guide RNA scaffold for the Streptococcus pyogenes CRISPR/Cas9 system
    443..728     +  enhancer       CMV enhancer: human cytomegalovirus immediate early enhancer; contains an 18-bp deletion relative to the standard CMV enhancer
    730..856     +  promoter       chicken β-actin promoter (fragment): contains a 21-bp deletion relative to the standard chicken β-actin promoter
   1016..1243    +  intron         hybrid intron: hybrid between chicken β-actin (CBA) and minute virus of mice (MMV) introns (Gray et al., 2011)
   1381..2982    +  CDS            Cas9(N): N-terminal portion of Streptococcus pyogenes Cas9 (Zetsche et al., 2015)
   2983..5481    +  CDS            Cas9(C): C-terminal portion of Streptococcus pyogenes Cas9 (Zetsche et al., 2015)
   5482..5529    +  CDS            nucleoplasmin NLS: bipartite nuclear localization signal from nucleoplasmin
   5563..5674    +  polyA_signal   bGH poly(A) signal: bovine growth hormone polyadenylation signal
   5779..5919    +  repeat_region  AAV2 ITR: inverted terminal repeat of adeno-associated virus serotype 2 inverted
   5924..5975    -  misc_feature   bom (fragment): basis of mobility region from pBR322
   5994..6449    +  rep_origin     f1 ori (sequence partly withheld): f1 bacteriophage origin of replication; arrow indicates direction of (+) strand synthesis
   6450..6499    -  misc_feature   bom (fragment): basis of mobility region from pBR322
   6601..6636    -  CDS            rop (fragment): Rop protein, which maintains plasmids at low copy number; rop
   6731..6835    +  promoter       AmpR promoter: bla
   6836..7696    +  CDS            AmpR: β-lactamase; bla; confers resistance to ampicillin, carbenicillin, and related antibiotics
   7867..8455    +  rep_origin     ori: high-copy-number ColE1/pMB1/pBR322/pUC origin of replication
>Addgene plasmid #110815 | px330 Gatad2a sgRNA (for flox targeting) | addgene full sequence | sequence record 231309 | Addgene NGS Result
GAGGGCCTATTTCCCATGATTCCTTCATATTTGCATATACGATACAAGGCTGTTAGAGAGATAATTGGAA
TTAATTTGACTGTAAACACAAAGATATTAGTACAAAATACGTGACGTAGAAAGTAATAATTTCTTGGGTA
GTTTGCAGTTTTAAAATTATGTTTTAAAATGGACTATCATATGCTTACCGTAACTTGAAAGTATTTCGAT
TTCTTGGCTTTATATATCTTGTGGAAAGGACGAAACACCGGATACCCATGGTGCCCACGGGTTTTAGAGC
TAGAAATAGCAAGTTAAAATAAGGCTAGTCCGTTATCAACTTGAAAAAGTGGCACCGAGTCGGTGCTTTT
TTGTTTTAGAGCTAGAAATAGCAAGTTAAAATAAGGCTAGTCCGTTTTTAGCGCGTGCGCCAATTCTGCA
GACAAATGGCTCTAGAGGTACCCGTTACATAACTTACGGTAAATGGCCCGCCTGGCTGACCGCCCAACGA
CCCCCGCCCATTGACGTCAATAGTAACGCCAATAGGGACTTTCCATTGACGTCAATGGGTGGAGTATTTA
CGGTAAACTGCCCACTTGGCAGTACATCAAGTGTATCATATGCCAAGTACGCCCCCTATTGACGTCAATG
ACGGTAAATGGCCCGCCTGGCATTGTGCCCAGTACATGACCTTATGGGACTTTCCTACTTGGCAGTACAT
CTACGTATTAGTCATCGCTATTACCATGGTCGAGGTGAGCCCCACGTTCTGCTTCACTCTCCCCATCTCC
CCCCCCTCCCCACCCCCAATTTTGTATTTATTTATTTTTTAATTATTTTGTGCAGCGATGGGGGCGGGGG
GGGGGGGGGGGGGGGGGGGCGCGCGCCRGGSGGGGSGGGGSGGGGSGRGGGGSGGGGSGGGGCGRGGCGG
AGAGGTGCGGCGGCAGCCAATCAGAGCGGCGCGCTCCGAAAGTTTCCTTTTATGGCGAGGCGGCGGCGGC
GGCGGCCCTATAAAAAGCGAAGCGCGCGGCGGGCGGGAGTCGCTGCGCGCTGCCTTCGCCCCGTGCCCCG
CTCCGCCGCCGCCTCGCGCCGCCCGCCCCGGCTCTGACTGACCGCGTTACTCCCACAGGTGAGCGGGCGG
GACGGCCCTTCTCCTCCGGGCTGTAATTAGCTGAGCAAGAGGTAAGGGTTTAAGGGATGGTTGGTTGGTG
GGGTATTAATGTTTAATTACCTGGAGCACCTGCCTGAAATCACTTTTTTTCAGGTTGGACCGGTGCCACC
ATGGACTATAAGGACCACGACGGAGACTACAAGGATCATGATATTGATTACAAAGACGATGACGATAAGA
TGGCCCCAAAGAAGAAGCGGAAGGTCGGTATCCACGGAGTCCCAGCAGCCGACAAGAAGTACAGCATCGG
CCTGGACATCGGCACCAACTCTGTGGGCTGGGCCGTGATCACCGACGAGTACAAGGTGCCCAGCAAGAAA
TTCAAGGTGCTGGGCAACACCGACCGGCACAGCATCAAGAAGAACCTGATCGGAGCCCTGCTGTTCGACA
GCGGCGAAACAGCCGAGGCCACCCGGCTGAAGAGAACCGCCAGAAGAAGATACACCAGACGGAAGAACCG
GATCTGCTATCTGCAAGAGATCTTCAGCAACGAGATGGCCAAGGTGGACGACAGCTTCTTCCACAGACTG
GAAGAGTCCTTCCTGGTGGAAGAGGATAAGAAGCACGAGCGGCACCCCATCTTCGGCAACATCGTGGACG
AGGTGGCCTACCACGAGAAGTACCCCACCATCTACCACCTGAGAAAGAAACTGGTGGACAGCACCGACAA
GGCCGACCTGCGGCTGATCTATCTGGCCCTGGCCCACATGATCAAGTTCCGGGGCCACTTCCTGATCGAG
GGCGACCTGAACCCCGACAACAGCGACGTGGACAAGCTGTTCATCCAGCTGGTGCAGACCTACAACCAGC
TGTTCGAGGAAAACCCCATCAACGCCAGCGGCGTGGACGCCAAGGCCATCCTGTCTGCCAGACTGAGCAA
GAGCAGACGGCTGGAAAATCTGATCGCCCAGCTGCCCGGCGAGAAGAAGAATGGCCTGTTCGGAAACCTG
ATTGCCCTGAGCCTGGGCCTGACCCCCAACTTCAAGAGCAACTTCGACCTGGCCGAGGATGCCAAACTGC
AGCTGAGCAAGGACACCTACGACGACGACCTGGACAACCTGCTGGCCCAGATCGGCGACCAGTACGCCGA
CCTGTTTCTGGCCGCCAAGAACCTGTCCGACGCCATCCTGCTGAGCGACATCCTGAGAGTGAACACCGAG
ATCACCAAGGCCCCCCTGAGCGCCTCTATGATCAAGAGATACGACGAGCACCACCAGGACCTGACCCTGC
TGAAAGCTCTCGTGCGGCAGCAGCTGCCTGAGAAGTACAAAGAGATTTTCTTCGACCAGAGCAAGAACGG
CTACGCCGGCTACATTGACGGCGGAGCCAGCCAGGAAGAGTTCTACAAGTTCATCAAGCCCATCCTGGAA
AAGATGGACGGCACCGAGGAACTGCTCGTGAAGCTGAACAGAGAGGACCTGCTGCGGAAGCAGCGGACCT
TCGACAACGGCAGCATCCCCCACCAGATCCACCTGGGAGAGCTGCACGCCATTCTGCGGCGGCAGGAAGA
TTTTTACCCATTCCTGAAGGACAACCGGGAAAAGATCGAGAAGATCCTGACCTTCCGCATCCCCTACTAC
GTGGGCCCTCTGGCCAGGGGAAACAGCAGATTCGCCTGGATGACCAGAAAGAGCGAGGAAACCATCACCC
CCTGGAACTTCGAGGAAGTGGTGGACAAGGGCGCTTCCGCCCAGAGCTTCATCGAGCGGATGACCAACTT
CGATAAGAACCTGCCCAACGAGAAGGTGCTGCCCAAGCACAGCCTGCTGTACGAGTACTTCACCGTGTAT
AACGAGCTGACCAAAGTGAAATACGTGACCGAGGGAATGAGAAAGCCCGCCTTCCTGAGCGGCGAGCAGA
AAAAGGCCATCGTGGACCTGCTGTTCAAGACCAACCGGAAAGTGACCGTGAAGCAGCTGAAAGAGGACTA
CTTCAAGAAAATCGAGTGCTTCGACTCCGTGGAAATCTCCGGCGTGGAAGATCGGTTCAACGCCTCCCTG
GGCACATACCACGATCTGCTGAAAATTATCAAGGACAAGGACTTCCTGGACAATGAGGAAAACGAGGACA
TTCTGGAAGATATCGTGCTGACCCTGACACTGTTTGAGGACAGAGAGATGATCGAGGAACGGCTGAAAAC
CTATGCCCACCTGTTCGACGACAAAGTGATGAAGCAGCTGAAGCGGCGGAGATACACCGGCTGGGGCAGG
CTGAGCCGGAAGCTGATCAACGGCATCCGGGACAAGCAGTCCGGCAAGACAATCCTGGATTTCCTGAAGT
CCGACGGCTTCGCCAACAGAAACTTCATGCAGCTGATCCACGACGACAGCCTGACCTTTAAAGAGGACAT
CCAGAAAGCCCAGGTGTCCGGCCAGGGCGATAGCCTGCACGAGCACATTGCCAATCTGGCCGGCAGCCCC
GCCATTAAGAAGGGCATCCTGCAGACAGTGAAGGTGGTGGACGAGCTCGTGAAAGTGATGGGCCGGCACA
AGCCCGAGAACATCGTGATCGAAATGGCCAGAGAGAACCAGACCACCCAGAAGGGACAGAAGAACAGCCG
CGAGAGAATGAAGCGGATCGAAGAGGGCATCAAAGAGCTGGGCAGCCAGATCCTGAAAGAACACCCCGTG
GAAAACACCCAGCTGCAGAACGAGAAGCTGTACCTGTACTACCTGCAGAATGGGCGGGATATGTACGTGG
ACCAGGAACTGGACATCAACCGGCTGTCCGACTACGATGTGGACCATATCGTGCCTCAGAGCTTTCTGAA
GGACGACTCCATCGACAACAAGGTGCTGACCAGAAGCGACAAGAACCGGGGCAAGAGCGACAACGTGCCC
TCCGAAGAGGTCGTGAAGAAGATGAAGAACTACTGGCGGCAGCTGCTGAACGCCAAGCTGATTACCCAGA
GAAAGTTCGACAATCTGACCAAGGCCGAGAGAGGCGGCCTGAGCGAACTGGATAAGGCCGGCTTCATCAA
GAGACAGCTGGTGGAAACCCGGCAGATCACAAAGCACGTGGCACAGATCCTGGACTCCCGGATGAACACT
AAGTACGACGAGAATGACAAGCTGATCCGGGAAGTGAAAGTGATCACCCTGAAGTCCAAGCTGGTGTCCG
ATTTCCGGAAGGATTTCCAGTTTTACAAAGTGCGCGAGATCAACAACTACCACCACGCCCACGACGCCTA
CCTGAACGCCGTCGTGGGAACCGCCCTGATCAAAAAGTACCCTAAGCTGGAAAGCGAGTTCGTGTACGGC
GACTACAAGGTGTACGACGTGCGGAAGATGATCGCCAAGAGCGAGCAGGAAATCGGCAAGGCTACCGCCA
AGTACTTCTTCTACAGCAACATCATGAACTTTTTCAAGACCGAGATTACCCTGGCCAACGGCGAGATCCG
GAAGCGGCCTCTGATCGAGACAAACGGCGAAACCGGGGAGATCGTGTGGGATAAGGGCCGGGATTTTGCC
ACCGTGCGGAAAGTGCTGAGCATGCCCCAAGTGAATATCGTGAAAAAGACCGAGGTGCAGACAGGCGGCT
TCAGCAAAGAGTCTATCCTGCCCAAGAGGAACAGCGATAAGCTGATCGCCAGAAAGAAGGACTGGGACCC
TAAGAAGTACGGCGGCTTCGACAGCCCCACCGTGGCCTATTCTGTGCTGGTGGTGGCCAAAGTGGAAAAG
GGCAAGTCCAAGAAACTGAAGAGTGTGAAAGAGCTGCTGGGGATCACCATCATGGAAAGAAGCAGCTTCG
AGAAGAATCCCATCGACTTTCTGGAAGCCAAGGGCTACAAAGAAGTGAAAAAGGACCTGATCATCAAGCT
GCCTAAGTACTCCCTGTTCGAGCTGGAAAACGGCCGGAAGAGAATGCTGGCCTCTGCCGGCGAACTGCAG
AAGGGAAACGAACTGGCCCTGCCCTCCAAATATGTGAACTTCCTGTACCTGGCCAGCCACTATGAGAAGC
TGAAGGGCTCCCCCGAGGATAATGAGCAGAAACAGCTGTTTGTGGAACAGCACAAGCACTACCTGGACGA
GATCATCGAGCAGATCAGCGAGTTCTCCAAGAGAGTGATCCTGGCCGACGCTAATCTGGACAAAGTGCTG
TCCGCCTACAACAAGCACCGGGATAAGCCCATCAGAGAGCAGGCCGAGAATATCATCCACCTGTTTACCC
TGACCAATCTGGGAGCCCCTGCCGCCTTCAAGTACTTTGACACCACCATCGACCGGAAGAGGTACACCAG
CACCAAAGAGGTGCTGGACGCCACCCTGATCCACCAGAGCATCACCGGCCTGTACGAGACACGGATCGAC
CTGTCTCAGCTGGGAGGCGACAAAAGGCCGGCGGCCACGAAAAAGGCCGGCCAGGCAAAAAAGAAAAAGT
AAGAATTCCTAGAGCTCGCTGATCAGCCTCGACTGTGCCTTCTAGTTGCCAGCCATCTGTTGTTTGCCCC
TCCCCCGTGCCTTCCTTGACCCTGGAAGGTGCCACTCCCACTGTCCTTTCCTAATAAAATGAGGAAATTG
CATCGCATTGTCTGAGTAGGTGTCATTCTATTCTGGGGGGTGGGGTGGGGCAGGACAGCAAGGGGGAGGA
TTGGGAAGAGAATAGCAGGCATGCTGGGGAGCGGCCGCAGGAACCCCTAGTGATGGAGTTGGCCACTCCC
TCTCTGCGCGCTCGCTCGCTCACTGAGGCCGGGCGACCAAAGGTCGCCCGACGCCCGGGCTTTGCCCGGG
CGGCCTCAGTGAGCGAGCGAGCGCGCAGCTGCCTGCAGGGGCGCCTGATGCGGTATTTTCTCCTTACGCA
TCTGTGCGGTATTTCACACCGCATA
[95 nt withheld, positions 5976-6070]
T
[46 nt withheld, positions 6072-6117]
C
[141 nt withheld, positions 6119-6259]
CCTTTGACGTTGGAGTCCACGTTCTTT
[37 nt withheld, positions 6287-6323]
ACTCTATCTCGGGCTATTCTTTTGATTTATAAGGGATTTTGCCGATTTCGGTCTATTGGTTAAAAAATGA
GCTGATTTAACAAAAATTTAACGCGAATTTTAACAAAATATTAACGTTTACAATTTTATGGTGCACTCTC
AGTACAATCTGCTCTGATGCCGCATAGTTAAGCCAGCCCCGACACCCGCCAACACCCGCTGACGCGCCCT
GACGGGCTTGTCTGCTCCCGGCATCCGCTTACAGACAAGCTGTGACCGTCTCCGGGAGCTGCATGTGTCA
GAGGTTTTCACCGTCATCACCGAAACGCGCGAGACGAAAGGGCCTCGTGATACGCCTATTTTTATAGGTT
AATGTCATGATAATAATGGTTTCTTAGACGTCAGGTGGCACTTTTCGGGGAAATGTGCGCGGAACCCCTA
TTTGTTTATTTTTCTAAATACATTCAAATATGTATCCGCTCATGAGACAATAACCCTGATAAATGCTTCA
ATAATATTGAAAAAGGAAGAGTATGAGTATTCAACATTTCCGTGTCGCCCTTATTCCCTTTTTTGCGGCA
TTTTGCCTTCCTGTTTTTGCTCACCCAGAAACGCTGGTGAAAGTAAAAGATGCTGAAGATCAGTTGGGTG
CACGAGTGGGTTACATCGAACTGGATCTCAACAGCGGTAAGATCCTTGAGAGTTTTCGCCCCGAAGAACG
TTTTCCAATGATGAGCACTTTTAAAGTTCTGCTATGTGGCGCGGTATTATCCCGTATTGACGCCGGGCAA
GAGCAACTCGGTCGCCGCATACACTATTCTCAGAATGACTTGGTTGAGTACTCACCAGTCACAGAAAAGC
ATCTTACGGATGGCATGACAGTAAGAGAATTATGCAGTGCTGCCATAACCATGAGTGATAACACTGCGGC
CAACTTACTTCTGACAACGATCGGAGGACCGAAGGAGCTAACCGCTTTTTTGCACAACATGGGGGATCAT
GTAACTCGCCTTGATCGTTGGGAACCGGAGCTGAATGAAGCCATACCAAACGACGAGCGTGACACCACGA
TGCCTGTAGCAATGGCAACAACGTTGCGCAAACTATTAACTGGCGAACTACTTACTCTAGCTTCCCGGCA
ACAATTAATAGACTGGATGGAGGCGGATAAAGTTGCAGGACCACTTCTGCGCTCGGCCCTTCCGGCTGGC
TGGTTTATTGCTGATAAATCTGGAGCCGGTGAGCGTGGAAGCCGCGGTATCATTGCAGCACTGGGGCCAG
ATGGTAAGCCCTCCCGTATCGTAGTTATCTACACGACGGGGAGTCAGGCAACTATGGATGAACGAAATAG
ACAGATCGCTGAGATAGGTGCCTCACTGATTAAGCATTGGTAACTGTCAGACCAAGTTTACTCATATATA
CTTTAGATTGATTTAAAACTTCATTTTTAATTTAAAAGGATCTAGGTGAAGATCCTTTTTGATAATCTCA
TGACCAAAATCCCTTAACGTGAGTTTTCGTTCCACTGAGCGTCAGACCCCGTAGAAAAGATCAAAGGATC
TTCTTGAGATCCTTTTTTTCTGCGCGTAATCTGCTGCTTGCAAACAAAAAAACCACCGCTACCAGCGGTG
GTTTGTTTGCCGGATCAAGAGCTACCAACTCTTTTTCCGAAGGTAACTGGCTTCAGCAGAGCGCAGATAC
CAAATACTGTTCTTCTAGTGTAGCCGTAGTTAGGCCACCACTTCAAGAACTCTGTAGCACCGCCTACATA
CCTCGCTCTGCTAATCCTGTTACCAGTGGCTGCTGCCAGTGGCGATAAGTCGTGTCTTACCGGGTTGGAC
TCAAGACGATAGTTACCGGATAAGGCGCAGCGGTCGGGCTGAACGGGGGGTTCGTGCACACAGCCCAGCT
TGGAGCGAACGACCTACACCGAACTGAGATACCTACAGCGTGAGCTATGAGAAAGCGCCACGCTTCCCGA
AGGGAGAAAGGCGGACAGGTATCCGGTAAGCGGCAGGGTCGGAACAGGAGAGCGCACGAGGGAGCTTCCA
GGGGGAAACGCCTGGTATCTTTATAGTCCTGTCGGGTTTCGCCACCTCTGACTTGAGCGTCGATTTTTGT
GATGCTCGTCAGGGGGGCGGAGCCTATGGAAAAACGCCAGCAACGCGGCCTTTTTACGGTTCCTGGCCTT
TTGCTGGCCTTTTGCTCACATGT
